>Addgene plasmid #12575 | pMSCV-TAP mLST8 (aka: GbL) | addgene partial sequence | sequence record 19007 | 12575 with pLXSN5'
CCTCACTCCTTCTCTAGGCGCCGGAATTAGATTCAGGCACCATGGCAGGCCTTGCGCAACACGATGAAGC
CGTGGACAACAAATTCAACAAAGAACAACAAAACGCGTTCTATGAGATCTTACATTTACCTAACTTAAAC
GAAGAACAACGAAACGCCTTCATCCAAAGTTTAAAAGATGACCCAAGCCAAAGCGCTAACCTTTTAGCAG
AAGCTAAAAAGCTAAATGATGCTCAGGCGCCGAAAGTAGACAACAAATTCAACAAAGAACAACAAAACGC
GTTCTATGAGATCTTACATTTACCTAACTTAAACGAAGAACAACGAAACGCCTTCATCCAAAGTTTAAAA
GATGACCCAAGCCAAAGCGCTAACCTTTTAGCAGAAGCTAAAAAGCTAAATGATGCTCAGGCGCCGAAAG
TAGACGCGAATTGTGATATACCTACAACTGCTTCTGAAAATTTATATTTTCAAGGTGAACTAAAGAGAAG
ATGGAAAAAGAATTTCATAGCCGTCTCAGCAGCCAACCGCTTTAAGAAAATCTCATCCTCCGGGGCACTT
GGTGGGTGGTGGTGGTCCCTCGACGATGAACACCTCCCCAGGCACGGTGGGCAGTGACACGGTCATCCTG
GCCACTGCAGGCTACGACCACACCGTGCGCTTCTG
