[The description below was written by a language model from this plasmid's Addgene catalogue record.]
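Description:
pMSCV-TAP mLST8 (also called GbL) is a retroviral mammalian expression plasmid built on the pMSCV-TAP backbone, a murine stem cell virus-type vector of about 6.8 kb before insertion. It is propagated in E. coli as a high-copy plasmid under ampicillin selection, and carries a puromycin marker for selecting transduced or transfected mammalian cells. No feature table is provided, so the exact promoters, origin of replication and arrangement of the puromycin cassette are not stated. In MSCV-family vectors generally, the viral long terminal repeats and a packaging signal allow the transcript to be packaged into retroviral particles in a packaging cell line, with the 5′ LTR driving expression of the insert after integration into the target genome.

The payload is the human mLST8 coding sequence (gene MLST8, also known as GBL, GbetaL, LST8, POP3 or WAT1), an insert of roughly 981 bp. It is fused in frame to a tandem affinity purification (TAP) tag supplied by the backbone at the N terminus. The insert was introduced as a SalI/NotI fragment into XhoI/NotI-cut vector. Joining the compatible SalI and XhoI ends destroyed the 5′ site, while the 3′ NotI site remains intact.

mLST8 is a core subunit of the mTOR complexes, and the associated publication concerns mSin1 isoforms and the composition of distinct mTORC2 assemblies. This is consistent with using the construct to make cell lines stably expressing TAP-tagged mLST8, so that the protein and its binding partners can be isolated by sequential affinity purification and analysed.
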