Addgene plasmid #12575: pMSCV-TAP mLST8 (aka: GbL)
Depositing lab: David Sabatini. Depositing organization: Whitehead Institute for Biomedical Research. Publication: mSin1 is necessary for Akt/PKB phosphorylation, and its isoforms define three distinct mTORC2s. Frias MA, Thoreen CC, Jaffe JD, Schroder W, Sculley T, Carr SA, Sabatini DM. Curr Biol. 2006 Sep 19;16(18):1865-70. doi: 10.1016/j.cub.2006.08.001. Epub 2006 Aug 17. PubMed 16919458.
Backbone
  Vector backbone: pMSCV-TAP
  Backbone manufacturer: Sabatini Lab (Addgene Plasmid #12570)
  Backbone size w/o insert (bp): 6800
  Vector type: Mammalian Expression, Retroviral
  Selectable markers: Puromycin
Growth in bacteria
  Bacterial resistance: Ampicillin, 100 μg/mL
  Growth temperature: 37°C
  Growth strain: DH5alpha
  Copy number: High Copy
Gene/Insert
  Gene/Insert name: mLST8 (alt name: GbL)
  Species: H. sapiens (human)
  Insert size (bp): 981
  GenBank ID: NP_071767
  Entrez Gene: MLST8 (a.k.a. GBL, GbetaL, LST8, POP3, WAT1)
  Tag / fusion protein: TAP (N terminal on backbone)
  Cloning method: Restriction Enzyme; 5′ cloning site XhoI (destroyed during cloning); 3′ cloning site NotI (not destroyed)
  Sequencing primers: 5′ n/a; 3′ MSCV rev primer
Terms and licenses: Academic/Nonprofit Terms; Industry Terms: Not Available to Industry
Depositor comments: pMSCV-TAP was cut with XhoI/NotI and ligated to in-frame SalI/NotI inserts containing the sequences of mLST8.
How to cite: pMSCV-TAP mLST8 (aka: GbL) was a gift from David Sabatini (Addgene plasmid # 12575 ; http://n2t.net/addgene:12575 ; RRID:Addgene_12575)
